Addgene plasmid #124128: pQE60-EFTs-His
Purpose: Bacterial expression plasmid for PURE system components
Depositing lab: Sebastian Maerkl & Takuya Ueda. Publication: Cell-free translation reconstituted with purified components. Shimizu Y, Inoue A, Tomari Y, Suzuki T, Yokogawa T, Nishikawa K, Ueda T. Nat Biotechnol. 2001 Aug;19(8):751-5. doi: 10.1038/90802. PubMed 11479568.
Backbone
  Vector backbone: pQE60
  Vector type: Bacterial Expression
Growth in bacteria
  Bacterial resistance: Ampicillin, 100 μg/mL
  Growth temperature: 37°C
  Growth strain: NEB Stable ; JM109
  Copy number: High Copy
Gene/Insert
  Gene/Insert name: Elongation factor Ts (alt names: tsf; EF-Ts)
  Species: Escherichia coli
  Entrez Gene: tsf (a.k.a. b0170, ECK0169, JW0165)
  Tag / fusion protein: 6x-His (C terminal on insert)
  Cloning method: Restriction Enzyme; 5′ cloning site Unknown (unknown if destroyed)
Terms and licenses: Academic/Nonprofit Terms; Industry Terms: Not Available to Industry
Depositor comments: It is recommended to screen DNA preps from multiple colonies by Sanger sequencing, as this plasmid may be prone to deletions in the promoter region.
How to cite: pQE60-EFTs-His was a gift from Sebastian Maerkl & Takuya Ueda (Addgene plasmid # 124128 ; http://n2t.net/addgene:124128 ; RRID:Addgene_124128)
