[The description below was written by a language model from this plasmid's Addgene catalogue record and the feature table of its GenBank file.]
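Description:
pQE60-EFTs-His is a 4,263 bp bacterial expression plasmid built on the pQE60 backbone and carrying the Escherichia coli tsf gene, which encodes elongation factor Ts (EF-Ts), with a C-terminal 6xHis tag. It replicates in E. coli from a high-copy ColE1/pMB1-type origin and is selected with ampicillin through the bla (beta-lactamase) gene and its own promoter. A pBR322-derived bom (basis of mobility) region is also annotated.

Expression is driven by the bacteriophage T5 promoter, which is recognised by the host E. coli RNA polymerase. It is controlled by two lac operators, one embedded in the promoter and one just downstream. Lac repressor bound at these sites keeps transcription off until IPTG or lactose is added. No lacI gene is annotated on the plasmid, so repressor would presumably have to be supplied by the host or a helper plasmid. The feature table does not annotate the tsf coding sequence itself, but the gap between the operators and the 6xHis element is where the insert is expected to sit, reading in frame into the tag. The lambda t0 terminator follows the tag, and an rrnB T1 terminator lies further downstream. A chloramphenicol-resistance primer site falls between the two terminators, although no such gene is annotated there.

The plasmid is one of a set used to overproduce and affinity-purify the individual His-tagged translation factors that are combined to reconstitute the PURE cell-free protein synthesis system. In that system EF-Ts acts as the nucleotide exchange factor that recycles EF-Tu. The depositors caution that the promoter region may be prone to deletions, so sequence verification of several isolates is advised. The cloning sites used are not recorded.
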