LOCUS       Exported 4263 bp ds-DNA circular SYN 12-MAY-2021
DEFINITION  Bacterial expression plasmid for PURE system components.
ACCESSION   .
VERSION     .
KEYWORDS    pQE60-EFTs-His
SOURCE      synthetic DNA construct
  ORGANISM  synthetic DNA construct
REFERENCE   1 (bases 1 to 4263)
  AUTHORS   Shimizu Y, Inoue A, Tomari Y, Suzuki T, Yokogawa T, Nishikawa K,
            Ueda T
  TITLE     Cell-free translation reconstituted with purified components.
  JOURNAL   Nat Biotechnol. 2001 Aug;19(8):751-5. doi: 10.1038/90802.
  PUBMED    11479568
REFERENCE   2 (bases 1 to 4263)
  AUTHORS   .
  TITLE     Direct Submission
  JOURNAL   Exported May 12, 2021 from SnapGene Server 1.1.58
            http://www.snapgene.com
FEATURES             Location/Qualifiers
     source          1..4263
                     /organism="synthetic DNA construct"
                     /mol_type="other DNA"
     CDS             complement(257..1117)
                     /codon_start=1
                     /gene="bla"
                     /product="beta-lactamase"
                     /label=AmpR
                     /note="confers resistance to ampicillin, carbenicillin, and
                     related antibiotics"
                     /translation="MSIQHFRVALIPFFAAFCLPVFAHPETLVKVKDAEDQLGARVGYI
                     ELDLNSGKILESFRPEERFPMMSTFKVLLCGAVLSRIDAGQEQLGRRIHYSQNDLVEYS
                     PVTEKHLTDGMTVRELCSAAITMSDNTAANLLLTTIGGPKELTAFLHNMGDHVTRLDRW
                     EPELNEAIPNDERDTTMPVAMATTLRKLLTGELLTLASRQQLIDWMEADKVAGPLLRSA
                     LPAGWFIADKSGAGERGSRGIIAALGPDGKPSRIVVIYTTGSQATMDERNRQIAEIGAS
                     LIKHW"
     primer_bind     880..899
                     /label=Amp-R
                     /note="Ampicillin resistance gene, reverse primer"
     promoter        complement(1118..1222)
                     /gene="bla"
                     /label=AmpR promoter
     primer_bind     1290..1308
                     /label=pBRforEco
                     /note="pBR322 vectors, upsteam of EcoRI site, forward
                     primer"
     promoter        1332..1376
                     /label=T5 promoter
                     /note="bacteriophage T5 promoter for E. coli RNA
                     polymerase, with embedded lac operator"
     protein_bind    1352..1368
                     /label=lac operator
                     /bound_moiety="lac repressor encoded by lacI"
                     /note="The lac repressor binds to the lac operator to
                     inhibit transcription in E. coli. This inhibition can be
                     relieved by adding lactose or
                     isopropyl-beta-D-thiogalactopyranoside (IPTG)."
     protein_bind    1384..1400
                     /label=lac operator
                     /bound_moiety="lac repressor encoded by lacI"
                     /note="The lac repressor binds to the lac operator to
                     inhibit transcription in E. coli. This inhibition can be
                     relieved by adding lactose or
                     isopropyl-beta-D-thiogalactopyranoside (IPTG)."
     CDS             2288..2305
                     /codon_start=1
                     /product="6xHis affinity tag"
                     /label=6xHis
                     /translation="HHHHHH"
     terminator      2328..2422
                     /label=lambda t0 terminator
                     /note="transcription terminator from phage lambda"
     primer_bind     complement(2532..2551)
                     /label=CAT-R
                     /note="Chloramphenicol resistance gene, reverse primer"
     terminator      3194..3280
                     /gene="Escherichia coli rrnB"
                     /label=rrnB T1 terminator
                     /note="transcription terminator T1 from the E. coli rrnB
                     gene"
     primer_bind     complement(3327..3349)
                     /label=pGEX 3'
                     /note="pGEX vectors, reverse primer"
     misc_feature    3435..3575
                     /label=bom
                     /note="basis of mobility region from pBR322"
     primer_bind     3490..3509
                     /label=pRS-marker
                     /note="pRS vectors, use to sequence yeast selectable
                     marker"
     primer_bind     complement(3590..3607)
                     /label=L4440
                     /note="L4440 vector, forward primer"
     rep_origin      complement(3761..86)
                     /direction=LEFT
                     /label=ori
                     /note="high-copy-number ColE1/pMB1/pBR322/pUC origin of
                     replication"
     primer_bind     complement(3841..3860)
                     /label=pBR322ori-F
                     /note="pBR322 origin, forward primer"
ORIGIN
        1 cttgatccgg caaacaaacc accgctggta gcggtggttt ttttgtttgc aagcagcaga
       61 ttacgcgcag aaaaaaagga tctcaagaag atcctttgat cttttctacg gggtctgacg
      121 ctcagtggaa cgaaaactca cgttaaggga ttttggtcat gagattatca aaaaggatct
      181 tcacctagat ccttttaaat taaaaatgaa gttttaaatc aatctaaagt atatatgagt
      241 aaacttggtc tgacagttac caatgcttaa tcagtgaggc acctatctca gcgatctgtc
      301 tatttcgttc atccatagtt gcctgactcc ccgtcgtgta gataactacg atacgggagg
      361 gcttaccatc tggccccagt gctgcaatga taccgcgaga cccacgctca ccggctccag
      421 atttatcagc aataaaccag ccagccggaa gggccgagcg cagaagtggt cctgcaactt
      481 tatccgcctc catccagtct attaattgtt gccgggaagc tagagtaagt agttcgccag
      541 ttaatagttt gcgcaacgtt gttgccattg ctacaggcat cgtggtgtca cgctcgtcgt
      601 ttggtatggc ttcattcagc tccggttccc aacgatcaag gcgagttaca tgatccccca
      661 tgttgtgcaa aaaagcggtt agctccttcg gtcctccgat cgttgtcaga agtaagttgg
      721 ccgcagtgtt atcactcatg gttatggcag cactgcataa ttctcttact gtcatgccat
      781 ccgtaagatg cttttctgtg actggtgagt actcaaccaa gtcattctga gaatagtgta
      841 tgcggcgacc gagttgctct tgcccggcgt caatacggga taataccgcg ccacatagca
      901 gaactttaaa agtgctcatc attggaaaac gttcttcggg gcgaaaactc tcaaggatct
      961 taccgctgtt gagatccagt tcgatgtaac ccactcgtgc acccaactga tcttcagcat
     1021 cttttacttt caccagcgtt tctgggtgag caaaaacagg aaggcaaaat gccgcaaaaa
     1081 agggaataag ggcgacacgg aaatgttgaa tactcatact cttccttttt caatattatt
     1141 gaagcattta tcagggttat tgtctcatga gcggatacat atttgaatgt atttagaaaa
     1201 ataaacaaat aggggttccg cgcacatttc cccgaaaagt gccacctgac gtctaagaaa
     1261 ccattattat catgacatta acctataaaa ataggcgtat cacgaggccc tttcgtcttc
     1321 acctcgagaa atcataaaaa atttatttgc tttgtgagcg gataacaatt ataatagatt
     1381 caattgtgag cggataacaa tttcacacag aattgatctc cgaggatttt agatggctga
     1441 aattaccgca tccctggtaa aagagctgcg tgagcgtact ggcgcaggca tgatggattg
     1501 caaaaaagca ctgactgaag ctaacggcga catcgagctg gcaatcgaaa acatgcgtaa
     1561 gtccggtgct attaaagcag cgaaaaaagc aggcaacgtt gctgctgacg gcgtgatcaa
     1621 aaccaaaatc gacggcaact acggcatcat tctggaagtt aactgccaga ctgacttcgt
     1681 tgcaaaagac gctggtttcc aggcgttcgc agacaaagtt ctggacgcag ctgttgctgg
     1741 caaaatcact gacgttgaag ttctgaaagc acagttcgaa gaagaacgtg ttgcgctggt
     1801 agcgaaaatt ggtgaaaaca tcaacattcg ccgcgttgct gcgctggaag gcgacgttct
     1861 gggttcttat cagcacggtg cgcgtatcgg cgttctggtt gctgctaaag gcgctgacga
     1921 agagctggtt aaacacatcg ctatgcacgt tgctgcaagc aagccagaat tcatcaaacc
     1981 ggaagacgta tccgctgaag tggtagaaaa agaataccag gtacagctgg atatcgcgat
     2041 gcagtctggt aagccgaaag aaatcgcaga gaaaatggtt gaaggccgca tgaagaaatt
     2101 caccggcgaa gtttctctga ccggtcagcc gttcgttatg gaaccaagca aaactgttgg
     2161 tcagctgctg aaagagcata acgctgaagt gactggcttc atccgcttcg aagtgggtga
     2221 aggcatcgag aaagttgaga ctgactttgc agcagaagtt gctgcgatgt ccaagcagtc
     2281 tagatctcat caccatcacc atcactaagc ttaattagct gagcttggac tcctgttgat
     2341 agatccagta atgacctcag aactccatct ggatttgttc agaacgctcg gttgccgccg
     2401 ggcgtttttt attggtgaga atccaagcta gcttggcgag attttcagga gctaaggaag
     2461 ctaaaatgga gaaaaaaatc actggatata ccaccgttga tatatcccaa tggcatcgta
     2521 aagaacattt tgaggcattt cagtcagttg ctcaatgtac ctataaccag accgttcagc
     2581 tggatattac ggccttttta aagaccgtaa agaaaaataa gcacaagttt tatccggcct
     2641 ttattcacat tcttgcccgc ctgatgaatg ctcatccgga atttcgtatg gcaatgaaag
     2701 acggtgagct ggtgatatgg gatagtgttc acccttgtta caccgttttc catgagcaaa
     2761 ctgaaacgtt ttcatcgctc tggagtgaat accacgacga tttccggcag tttctacaca
     2821 tatattcgca agatgtggcg tgttacggtg aaaacctggc ctatttccct aaagggttta
     2881 ttgagaatat gtttttcgtc tcagccaatc cctgggtgag tttcaccagt tttgatttaa
     2941 acgtggccaa tatggacaac ttcttcgccc ccgttttcac catgcatggg caaatattat
     3001 acgcaaggcg acaaggtgct gatgccgctg gcgattcagg ttcatcatgc cgtttgtgat
     3061 ggcttccatg tcggcagaat gcttaatgaa ttacaacagt actgcgatga gtggcagggc
     3121 ggggcgtaat ttttttaagg cagttattgg tgcccttaaa cgcctggggt aatgactctc
     3181 tagcttgagg catcaaataa aacgaaaggc tcagtcgaaa gactgggcct ttcgttttat
     3241 ctgttgtttg tcggtgaacg ctctcctgag taggacaaat ccgccctcta gagctgcctc
     3301 gcgcgtttcg gtgatgacgg tgaaaacctc tgacacatgc agctcccgga gacggtcaca
     3361 gcttgtctgt aagcggatgc cgggagcaga caagcccgtc agggcgcgtc agcgggtgtt
     3421 ggcgggtgtc ggggcgcagc catgacccag tcacgtagcg atagcggagt gtatactggc
     3481 ttaactatgc ggcatcagag cagattgtac tgagagtgca ccatatgcgg tgtgaaatac
     3541 cgcacagatg cgtaaggaga aaataccgca tcaggcgctc ttccgcttcc tcgctcactg
     3601 actcgctgcg ctcggtcgtt cggctgcggc gagcggtatc agctcactca aaggcggtaa
     3661 tacggttatc cacagaatca ggggataacg caggaaagaa catgtgagca aaaggccagc
     3721 aaaaggccag gaaccgtaaa aaggccgcgt tgctggcgtt tttccatagg ctccgccccc
     3781 ctgacgagca tcacaaaaat cgacgctcaa gtcagaggtg gcgaaacccg acaggactat
     3841 aaagatacca ggcgtttccc cctggaagct ccctcgtgcg ctctcctgtt ccgaccctgc
     3901 cgcttaccgg atacctgtcc gcctttctcc cttcgggaag cgtggcgctt tctcatagct
     3961 cacgctgtag gtatctcagt tcggtgtagg tcgttcgctc caagctgggc tgtgtgcacg
     4021 aaccccccgt tcagcccgac cgctgcgcct tatccggtaa ctatcgtctt gagtccaacc
     4081 cggtaagaca cgacttatcg ccactggcag cagccactgg taacaggatt agcagagcga
     4141 ggtatgtagg cggtgctaca gagttcttga agtggtggcc taactacggc tacactagaa
     4201 ggacagtatt tggtatctgc gctctgctga agccagttac cttcggaaaa agagttggta
     4261 gct
//
